>Addgene plasmid #111842 | pCEP4-25711gp160-QES.c02 | depositor full sequence | sequence record 210197 | pCEP4-25711gp160-QES.c02 sequence 12949 bps
GCCCCGCCGCCGGACGAACTAAACCTGACTACGGCATCTCTGCCCCTTCTTCGCTGGTACGAGGAGCGCT
TTTGTTTTGTATTCGGGGCAGTGCATGTAATCCCTTCAGTTGGTTGGTACAACTTGCCAACTGGGCCCTG
TTCCACATGTGACACGGGGGGGGACCAAACACAAAGGGGTTCTCTGACTGTAGTTGACATCCTTATAAAT
GGATGTGCACATTTGCCAACACTGAGTGGCTTTCATCCTGGAGCAGACTTTGCATGCTGTGGACTGCAAC
ACAACATTGCCTTTATGTGTAACTCTTGGCTGAAGCTCTTACACCAATGCTGGGGGACATGTACCTCCCA
GGGGCCCAGGAAGACTACGGGAGGCTACACCAACGTCAATCAGAGGGGCCTGTGTAGCTACCGATAAGCG
GACCCTCAAGAGGGCATTAGCAATAGTGTTTATAAGGCCCCCTTGTTAACCCTAAACGGGTAGCATATGC
TTCCCGGGTAGTAGTATATACTATCCAGACTAACCCTAATTCAATAGCATATGTTACCCAACGGGAAGCA
TATGCTATCGAATTAGGGTTAGTAAAAGGGTCCTAAGGAACAGCGATATCTCCCACCCCATGAGCTGTCA
CGGTTTTATTTACATGGGGTCAGGATTCCACGAGGGTAGTGAACCATTTTAGTCACAAGGGCAGTGGCTG
AAGATCAAGGAGCGGGCAGTGAACTCTCCTGAATCTTCGCCTGCTTCTTCATTCTCCTTCGTTTAGCTAA
TAGAATAACTGCTGAGTTGTGAACAGTAAGGTGTATGTGAGGTGCTCGAAAACAAGGTTTCAGGTGACGC
CCCCAGAATAAAATTTGGACGGGGGGTTCAGTGGTGGCATTGTGCTATGACACCAATATAACCCTCACAA
ACCCCTTGGGCAATAAATACTAGTGTAGGAATGAAACATTCTGAATATCTTTAACAATAGAAATCCATGG
GGTGGGGACAAGCCGTAAAGACTGGATGTCCATCTCACACGAATTTATGGCTATGGGCAACACATAATCC
TAGTGCAATATGATACTGGGGTTATTAAGATGTGTCCCAGGCAGGGACCAAGACAGGTGAACCATGTTGT
TACACTCTATTTGTAACAAGGGGAAAGAGAGTGGACGCCGACAGCAGCGGACTCCACTGGTTGTCTCTAA
CACCCCCGAAAATTAAACGGGGCTCCACGCCAATGGGGCCCATAAACAAAGACAAGTGGCCACTCTTTTT
TTTGAAATTGTGGAGTGGGGGCACGCGTCAGCCCCCACACGCCGCCCTGCGGTTTTGGACTGTAAAATAA
GGGTGTAATAACTTGGCTGATTGTAACCCCGCTAACCACTGCGGTCAAACCACTTGCCCACAAAACCACT
AATGGCACCCCGGGGAATACCTGCATAAGTAGGTGGGCGGGCCAAGATAGGGGCGCGATTGCTGCGATCT
GGAGGACAAATTACACACACTTGCGCCTGAGCGCCAAGCACAGGGTTGTTGGTCCTCATATTCACGAGGT
CGCTGAGAGCACGGTGGGCTAATGTTGCCATGGGTAGCATATACTACCCAAATATCTGGATAGCATATGC
TATCCTAATCTATATCTGGGTAGCATAGGCTATCCTAATCTATATCTGGGTAGCATATGCTATCCTAATC
TATATCTGGGTAGTATATGCTATCCTAATTTATATCTGGGTAGCATAGGCTATCCTAATCTATATCTGGG
TAGCATATGCTATCCTAATCTATATCTGGGTAGTATATGCTATCCTAATCTGTATCCGGGTAGCATATGC
TATCCTAATAGAGATTAGGGTAGTATATGCTATCCTAATTTATATCTGGGTAGCATATACTACCCAAATA
TCTGGATAGCATATGCTATCCTAATCTATATCTGGGTAGCATATGCTATCCTAATCTATATCTGGGTAGC
ATAGGCTATCCTAATCTATATCTGGGTAGCATATGCTATCCTAATCTATATCTGGGTAGTATATGCTATC
CTAATTTATATCTGGGTAGCATAGGCTATCCTAATCTATATCTGGGTAGCATATGCTATCCTAATCTATA
TCTGGGTAGTATATGCTATCCTAATCTGTATCCGGGTAGCATATGCTATCCTCATGCATATACAGTCAGC
ATATGATACCCAGTAGTAGAGTGGGAGTGCTATCCTTTGCATATGCCGCCACCTCCCAAGGGGGCGTGAA
TTTTCGCTGCTTGTCCTTTTCCTGCATGCTGGTTGCTCCCATTCTTAGGTGAATTTAAGGAGGCCAGGCT
AAAGCCGTCGCATGTCTGATTGCTCACCAGGTAAATGTCGCTAATGTTTTCCAACGCGAGAAGGTGTTGA
GCGCGGAGCTGAGTGACGTGACAACATGGGTATGCCCAATTGCCCCATGTTGGGAGGACGAAAATGGTGA
CAAGACAGATGGCCAGAAATACACCAACAGCACGCATGATGTCTACTGGGGATTTATTCTTTAGTGCGGG
GGAATACACGGCTTTTAATACGATTGAGGGCGTCTCCTAACAAGTTACATCACTCCTGCCCTTCCTCACC
CTCATCTCCATCACCTCCTTCATCTCCGTCATCTCCGTCATCACCCTCCGCGGCAGCCCCTTCCACCATA
GGTGGAAACCAGGGAGGCAAATCTACTCCATCGTCAAAGCTGCACACAGTCACCCTGATATTGCAGGTAG
GAGCGGGCTTTGTCATAACAAGGTCCTTAATCGCATCCTTCAAAACCTCAGCAAATATATGAGTTTGTAA
AAAGACCATGAAATAACAGACAATGGACTCCCTTAGCGGGCCAGGTTGTGGGCCGGGTCCAGGGGCCATT
CCAAAGGGGAGACGACTCAATGGTGTAAGACGACATTGTGGAATAGCAAGGGCAGTTCCTCGCCTTAGGT
TGTAAAGGGAGGTCTTACTACCTCCATATACGAACACACCGGCGACCCAAGTTCCTTCGTCGGTAGTCCT
TTCTACGTGACTCCTAGCCAGGAGAGCTCTTAAACCTTCTGCAATGTTCTCAAATTTCGGGTTGGAACCT
CCTTGACCACGATGCTTTCCAAACCACCCTCCTTTTTTGCGCCTGCCTCCATCACCCTGACCCCGGGGTC
CAGTGCTTGGGCCTTCTCCTGGGTCATCTGCGGGGCCCTGCTCTATCGCTCCCGGGGGCACGTCAGGCTC
ACCATCTGGGCCACCTTCTTGGTGGTATTCAAAATAATCGGCTTCCCCTACAGGGTGGAAAAATGGCCTT
CTACCTGGAGGGGGCCTGCGCGGTGGAGACCCGGATGATGATGACTGACTACTGGGACTCCTGGGCCTCT
TTTCTCCACGTCCACGACCTCTCCCCCTGGCTCTTTCACGACTTCCCCCCCTGGCTCTTTCACGTCCTCT
ACCCCGGCGGCCTCCACTACCTCCTCGACCCCGGCCTCCACTACCTCCTCGACCCCGGCCTCCACTGCCT
CCTCGACCCCGGCCTCCACCTCCTGCTCCTGCCCCTCCTGCTCCTGCCCCTCCTCCTGCTCCTGCCCCTC
CTGCCCCTCCTGCTCCTGCCCCTCCTGCCCCTCCTGCTCCTGCCCCTCCTGCCCCTCCTGCTCCTGCCCC
TCCTGCCCCTCCTCCTGCTCCTGCCCCTCCTGCCCCTCCTCCTGCTCCTGCCCCTCCTGCCCCTCCTGCT
CCTGCCCCTCCTGCCCCTCCTGCTCCTGCCCCTCCTGCCCCTCCTGCTCCTGCCCCTCCTGCTCCTGCCC
CTCCTGCTCCTGCCCCTCCTGCTCCTGCCCCTCCTGCCCCTCCTGCCCCTCCTCCTGCTCCTGCCCCTCC
TGCTCCTGCCCCTCCTGCCCCTCCTGCCCCTCCTGCTCCTGCCCCTCCTCCTGCTCCTGCCCCTCCTGCC
CCTCCTGCCCCTCCTCCTGCTCCTGCCCCTCCTGCCCCTCCTCCTGCTCCTGCCCCTCCTCCTGCTCCTG
CCCCTCCTGCCCCTCCTGCCCCTCCTCCTGCTCCTGCCCCTCCTGCCCCTCCTCCTGCTCCTGCCCCTCC
TCCTGCTCCTGCCCCTCCTGCCCCTCCTGCCCCTCCTCCTGCTCCTGCCCCTCCTCCTGCTCCTGCCCCT
CCTGCCCCTCCTGCCCCTCCTGCCCCTCCTCCTGCTCCTGCCCCTCCTCCTGCTCCTGCCCCTCCTGCTC
CTGCCCCTCCCGCTCCTGCTCCTGCTCCTGTTCCACCGTGGGTCCCTTTGCAGCCAATGCAACTTGGACG
TTTTTGGGGTCTCCGGACACCATCTCTATGTCTTGGCCCTGATCCTGAGCCGCCCGGGGCTCCTGGTCTT
CCGCCTCCTCGTCCTCGTCCTCTTCCCCGTCCTCGTCCATGGTTATCACCCCCTCTTCTTTGAGGTCCAC
TGCCGCCGGAGCCTTCTGGTCCAGATGTGTCTCCCTTCTCTCCTAGGCCATTTCCAGGTCCTGTACCTGG
CCCCTCGTCAGACATGATTCACACTAAAAGAGATCAATAGACATCTTTATTAGACGACGCTCAGTGAATA
CAGGGAGTGCAGACTCCTGCCCCCTCCAACAGCCCCCCCACCCTCATCCCCTTCATGGTCGCTGTCAGAC
AGATCCAGGTCTGAAAATTCCCCATCCTCCGAACCATCCTCGTCCTCATCACCAATTACTCGCAGCCCGG
AAAACTCCCGCTGAACATCCTCAAGATTTGCGTCCTGAGCCTCAAGCCAGGCCTCAAATTCCTCGTCCCC
CTTTTTGCTGGACGGTAGGGATGGGGATTCTCGGGACCCCTCCTCTTCCTCTTCAAGGTCACCAGACAGA
GATGCTACTGGGGCAACGGAAGAAAAGCTGGGTGCGGCCTGTGAGGATCAGCTTATCGATGATAAGCTGT
CAAACATGAGAATTCTTGAAGACGAAAGGGCCTCGTGATACGCCTATTTTTATAGGTTAATGTCATGATA
ATAATGGTTTCTTAGACGTCAGGTGGCACTTTTCGGGGAAATGTGCGCGGAACCCCTATTTGTTTATTTT
TCTAAATACATTCAAATATGTATCCGCTCATGAGACAATAACCCTGATAAATGCTTCAATAATATTGAAA
AAGGAAGAGTATGAGTATTCAACATTTCCGTGTCGCCCTTATTCCCTTTTTTGCGGCATTTTGCCTTCCT
GTTTTTGCTCACCCAGAAACGCTGGTGAAAGTAAAAGATGCTGAAGATCAGTTGGGTGCACGAGTGGGTT
ACATCGAACTGGATCTCAACAGCGGTAAGATCCTTGAGAGTTTTCGCCCCGAAGAACGTTTTCCAATGAT
GAGCACTTTTAAAGTTCTGCTATGTGGCGCGGTATTATCCCGTGTTGACGCCGGGCAAGAGCAACTCGGT
CGCCGCATACACTATTCTCAGAATGACTTGGTTGAGTACTCACCAGTCACAGAAAAGCATCTTACGGATG
GCATGACAGTAAGAGAATTATGCAGTGCTGCCATAACCATGAGTGATAACACTGCGGCCAACTTACTTCT
GACAACGATCGGAGGACCGAAGGAGCTAACCGCTTTTTTGCACAACATGGGGGATCATGTAACTCGCCTT
GATCGTTGGGAACCGGAGCTGAATGAAGCCATACCAAACGACGAGCGTGACACCACGATGCCTGCAGCAA
TGGCAACAACGTTGCGCAAACTATTAACTGGCGAACTACTTACTCTAGCTTCCCGGCAACAATTAATAGA
CTGGATGGAGGCGGATAAAGTTGCAGGACCACTTCTGCGCTCGGCCCTTCCGGCTGGCTGGTTTATTGCT
GATAAATCTGGAGCCGGTGAGCGTGGGTCTCGCGGTATCATTGCAGCACTGGGGCCAGATGGTAAGCCCT
CCCGTATCGTAGTTATCTACACGACGGGGAGTCAGGCAACTATGGATGAACGAAATAGACAGATCGCTGA
GATAGGTGCCTCACTGATTAAGCATTGGTAACTGTCAGACCAAGTTTACTCATATATACTTTAGATTGAT
TTAAAACTTCATTTTTAATTTAAAAGGATCTAGGTGAAGATCCTTTTTGATAATCTCATGACCAAAATCC
CTTAACGTGAGTTTTCGTTCCACTGAGCGTCAGACCCCGTAGAAAAGATCAAAGGATCTTCTTGAGATCC
TTTTTTTCTGCGCGTAATCTGCTGCTTGCAAACAAAAAAACCACCGCTACCAGCGGTGGTTTGTTTGCCG
GATCAAGAGCTACCAACTCTTTTTCCGAAGGTAACTGGCTTCAGCAGAGCGCAGATACCAAATACTGTCC
TTCTAGTGTAGCCGTAGTTAGGCCACCACTTCAAGAACTCTGTAGCACCGCCTACATACCTCGCTCTGCT
AATCCTGTTACCAGTGGCTGCTGCCAGTGGCGATAAGTCGTGTCTTACCGGGTTGGACTCAAGACGATAG
TTACCGGATAAGGCGCAGCGGTCGGGCTGAACGGGGGGTTCGTGCACACAGCCCAGCTTGGAGCGAACGA
CCTACACCGAACTGAGATACCTACAGCGTGAGCTATGAGAAAGCGCCACGCTTCCCGAAGGGAGAAAGGC
GGACAGGTATCCGGTAAGCGGCAGGGTCGGAACAGGAGAGCGCACGAGGGAGCTTCCAGGGGGAAACGCC
TGGTATCTTTATAGTCCTGTCGGGTTTCGCCACCTCTGACTTGAGCGTCGATTTTTGTGATGCTCGTCAG
GGGGGCGGAGCCTATGGAAAAACGCCAGCAACGCGGCCTTTTTACGGTTCCTGGCCTTTTGCTGCGCCGC
GTGCGGCTGCTGGAGATGGCGGACGCGATGGATATGTTCTGCCAAGGGTTGGTTTGCGCATTCACAGTTC
TCCGCAAGAATTGATTGGCTCCAATTCTTGGAGTGGTGAATCCGTTAGCGAGGTGCCGCCGGCTTCCATT
CAGGTCGAGGTGGCCCGGCTCCATGCACCGCGACGCAACGCGGGGAGGCAGACAAGGTATAGGGCGGCGC
CTACAATCCATGCCAACCCGTTCCATGTGCTCGCCGAGGCGGCATAAATCGCCGTGACGATCAGCGGTCC
AGTGATCGAAGTTAGGCTGGTAAGAGCCGCGAGCGATCCTTGAAGCTGTCCCTGATGGTCGTCATCTACC
TGCCTGGACAGCATGGCCTGCAACGCGGGCATCCCGATGCCGCCGGAAGCGAGAAGAATCATAATGGGGA
AGGCCATCCAGCCTCGCGTCGCGAACGCCAGCAAGACGTAGCCCAGCGCGTCGGCCGCCATGCCCTGCTT
CATCCCCGTGGCCCGTTGCTCGCGTTTGCTGGCGGTGTCCCCGGAAGAAATATATTTGCATGTCTTTAGT
TCTATGATGACACAAACCCCGCCCAGCGTCTTGTCATTGGCGAATTCGAACACGCAGATGCAGTCGGGGC
GGCGCGGTCCCAGGTCCACTTCGCATATTAAGGTGACGCGTGTGGCCTCGAACACCGAGCGACCCTGCAG
CGACCCGCTTAACAGCGTCAACAGCGTGCCGCAGATCCCGGGCAATGAGATATGAAAAAGCCTGAACTCA
CCGCGACGTCTGTCGAGAAGTTTCTGATCGAAAAGTTCGACAGCGTCTCCGACCTGATGCAGCTCTCGGA
GGGCGAAGAATCTCGTGCTTTCAGCTTCGATGTAGGAGGGCGTGGATATGTCCTGCGGGTAAATAGCTGC
GCCGATGGTTTCTACAAAGATCGTTATGTTTATCGGCACTTTGCATCGGCCGCGCTCCCGATTCCGGAAG
TGCTTGACATTGGGGAATTCAGCGAGAGCCTGACCTATTGCATCTCCCGCCGTGCACAGGGTGTCACGTT
GCAAGACCTGCCTGAAACCGAACTGCCCGCTGTTCTGCAGCCGGTCGCGGAGGCCATGGATGCGATCGCT
GCGGCCGATCTTAGCCAGACGAGCGGGTTCGGCCCATTCGGACCGCAAGGAATCGGTCAATACACTACAT
GGCGTGATTTCATATGCGCGATTGCTGATCCCCATGTGTATCACTGGCAAACTGTGATGGACGACACCGT
CAGTGCGTCCGTCGCGCAGGCTCTCGATGAGCTGATGCTTTGGGCCGAGGACTGCCCCGAAGTCCGGCAC
CTCGTGCACGCGGATTTCGGCTCCAACAATGTCCTGACGGACAATGGCCGCATAACAGCGGTCATTGACT
GGAGCGAGGCGATGTTCGGGGATTCCCAATACGAGGTCGCCAACATCTTCTTCTGGAGGCCGTGGTTGGC
TTGTATGGAGCAGCAGACGCGCTACTTCGAGCGGAGGCATCCGGAGCTTGCAGGATCGCCGCGGCTCCGG
GCGTATATGCTCCGCATTGGTCTTGACCAACTCTATCAGAGCTTGGTTGACGGCAATTTCGATGATGCAG
CTTGGGCGCAGGGTCGATGCGACGCAATCGTCCGATCCGGAGCCGGGACTGTCGGGCGTACACAAATCGC
CCGCAGAAGCGCGGCCGTCTGGACCGATGGCTGTGTAGAAGTACTCGCCGATAGTGGAAACCGACGCCCC
AGCACTCGTCCGAGGGCAAAGGAATAGGGGAGATGGGGGAGGCTAACTGAAACACGGAAGGAGACAATAC
CGGAAGGAACCCGCGCTATGACGGCAATAAAAAGACAGAATAAAACGCACGGGTGTTGGGTCGTTTGTTC
ATAAACGCGGGGTTCGGTCCCAGGGCTGGCACTCTGTCGATACCCCACCGAGACCCCATTGGGGCCAATA
CGCCCGCGTTTCTTCCTTTTCCCCACCCCACCCCCCAAGTTCGGGTGAAGGCCCAGGGCTCGCAGCCAAC
GTCGGGGCGGCAGGCCCTGCCATAGCCACTGGCCCCGTGGGTTAGGGACGGGGTCCCCCATGGGGAATGG
TTTATGGTTCGTGGGGGTTATTATTTTGGGCGTTGCGTGGGGTCTGGTCCACGACTGGACTGAGCAGACA
GACCCATGGTTTTTGGATGGCCTGGGCATGGACCGCATGTACTGGCGCGACACGAACACCGGGCGTCTGT
GGCTGCCAAACACCCCCGACCCCCAAAAACCACCGCGCGGATTTCTGGCGTGCCAAGCTAGTCGACCAAT
TCTCATGTTTGACAGCTTATCATCGCAGATCCGGGCAACGTTGTTGCATTGCTGCAGGCGCAGAACTGGT
AGGTATGGAAGATCTATACATTGAATCAATATTGGCAATTAGCCATATTAGTCATTGGTTATATAGCATA
AATCAATATTGGCTATTGGCCATTGCATACGTTGTATCTATATCATAATATGTACATTTATATTGGCTCA
TGTCCAATATGACCGCCATGTTGACATTGATTATTGACTAGTTATTAATAGTAATCAATTACGGGGTCAT
TAGTTCATAGCCCATATATGGAGTTCCGCGTTACATAACTTACGGTAAATGGCCCGCCTGGCTGACCGCC
CAACGACCCCCGCCCATTGACGTCAATAATGACGTATGTTCCCATAGTAACGCCAATAGGGACTTTCCAT
TGACGTCAATGGGTGGAGTATTTACGGTAAACTGCCCACTTGGCAGTACATCAAGTGTATCATATGCCAA
GTCCGCCCCCTATTGACGTCAATGACGGTAAATGGCCCGCCTGGCATTATGCCCAGTACATGACCTTACG
GGACTTTCCTACTTGGCAGTACATCTACGTATTAGTCATCGCTATTACCATGGTGATGCGGTTTTGGCAG
TACACCAATGGGCGTGGATAGCGGTTTGACTCACGGGGATTTCCAAGTCTCCACCCCATTGACGTCAATG
GGAGTTTGTTTTGGCACCAAAATCAACGGGACTTTCCAAAATGTCGTAATAACCCCGCCCCGTTGACGCA
AATGGGCGGTAGGCGTGTACGGTGGGAGGTCTATATAAGCAGAGCTCGTTTAGTGAACCGTCAGATCTCT
AGAAGCTGGGTACCAGCTGCTAGCGCCACCATGCCTATGGGGAGCCTCCAACCCCTGGCTACACTCTATT
TGCTTGGTATGCTCGTAGCCAGTGTCTTGGCTAATCTCTGGGTCACAGTATATTATGGTGTACCCGTATG
GAAGGAAGCTAAGACCACCCTCTTCTGTGCGTCTGACGCGAAGGGCTACGACAAGGAAGTTCACAATGTT
TGGGCTACTCACGCATGTGTTCCGACTGATCCCAACCCGCAAGAGATGCCTCTGGAGAATGTTACCGAGA
ATTTCAATATGTGGGAAAATGACATGGTGAATCAAATGCACGAAGATGTGATCAGTCTGTGGGATGAGTC
CTTGAAGCCTTGCGTCAAACTGACCCCTCTGTGCGTAACTTTGAACTGCACGGATGTTAATAAAAATGTT
TCCTCTTCCGACACGGATAACTACAAAGAGACTATGAAGGAGCGGAAAAATTGCACGTTCAATATGACGA
CAGAGCTTCGCGACAAGAACCAGAAGAAATATGCCCTTTTCTATAAGCTCGACCTGGTCCCACTGGATGA
TAATGACAATGCGTCATACCGGCTTATAAATTGCAATACGAGCACGCTGACTCAGGCCTGCCCAAAGGTT
AGTTTTGACCCTATACCGATCCACTACTGTGCCCCTGCAGGGTACGCAATTCTCAAATGCAAGAATAAAA
CCTTCAATGGGATAGGGCCGTGTAACAAGGTTTCAACCGTTCAATGCACGCATGGAATAAAGCCGACCGT
ATCTACACAACTTTTGCTTAACGGGAGTCTTGCGGAAGAGGACATTGTTATTCGCTCAGAGAACATAACC
GATAATGCGAAAACAATAATCGTACACCTCAATGAGTCCGTGGAGATCGTTTGCATCCGCCCTAATAATA
ACACTCGGAAATCTATTAGGATAGGTCCAGGCCAAACCTTTTACGCGACGGGTGATATAGTTGGGGACAT
CCGCCAGGCATACTGCAATATCTCAGAGGGGAAATGGAATAAGACTCTCCAGCGGGTATCTGAGAAGCTG
GCTGAGCACTTCCCGAACAGTACAATTAACTTCAATAGCTCAAGCGGGGGTGACCTGGAGATTACGACGC
ATTCTTTCAATTGTGGCGGGGAATTTTTCTATTGCAATACGTCTGGCCTCTTCAACGGAACCTATATGAA
CAATGATACGAAGAGCAATGACACAAAGTCTAACAGTTCATCAATCATCACGATCCCATGTCGCATTAAG
CAAATTATCAACATGTGGCAAGAAGTCGGACGCGCGGTATACGCACCACCCATCGCCGGTAACATTACTT
GTAAATCCAACATTACGGGCATTCTTCTGACTAGGGATGGTGGGAGAGGCGAAGAAGTGAAAAATGATAC
CGAGACATTTAGGCCAGGAGGGGGCAACATGAAAGACAATTGGAGGAGTGAGCTTTATAAATACAAAGTA
GTTGAAATCAAGCCCCTCGGAGTGGCACCAACCGCCGCCAAGCGCAGAGTCGTCGAGAGAGAAAAGAGGG
CAGTAGGACTTGGGGCGGTGCTCCTTGGATTTCTTGGGGCAGCCGGGAGTACGATGGGCGCAGCTTCCAT
CACTTTGACGGTTCAGGCGCGACAACTCCTCTCTGGAATTGTTCAACAGCAGTCTAACTTGCTCCGGGCC
ATTGAGGCGCAGCAGCACATGTTGCAGCTCACCGTGTGGGGTATTAAGCAGCTCCAAGCTAGGGTACTTG
CCATCGAGCGGTATCTTAAGGATCAACAGCTCCTCGGAATTTGGGGGTGTTCCGGTAAGCTTATTTGCAC
AACAGCGGTCCCCTGGAACTCCAGTTGGTCTAATAAGAATCAAACTGAGATATGGGACAAGATGACTTGG
ATGCAATGGGATAGAGAGATTTCAAATTATACGGACACTATATACCGCCTTCTTGAAGATAGCCAAAACC
AACAGGAAAAGAATGAGAAGGACCTTTTGGAACTTGACAAGTGGCAGAACCTTTGGAGTTGGTTCAACAT
AACTAACTGGCTCTGGTACATAAGAATATTCATAATGATTGTAGGGGGCTTGATAGGCTTGCGAATAATA
TTCGCGGTTCTGTCAATCGTAAACCGCGTACGACAAGGATATTCACCGTTGTCTTTTCAGACCCTCGCGC
CGAATCCTCGGGGATTGGACCGCCTGGGGCGGATTGAAGAAGAGGGAGGGAAAGAGGACAGGAACAGATC
CATTCGACTTGTCCACGGTTTTCTTGCGCTTGCGTGGGACGATTTGCGGTCACTCTGTCTGTTTAGCTAC
CACCGGCTCAGAGACCTTATCTTGCTCATTGCGCGCGCTGTTGAATTGCTGGGTCAACGCGGGTGGGAAG
CGCTTAAATATCTCGCGGGGATAGTTCAATATTGGGGTCTTGAATTGAAAAAATCCGCAGTATCACTGTT
CGATACCATAGCGATTGCCGTCGCAGAGAGAACTGACCGAATAATAGGGTTGATACAGGGCATCTGCCGC
GCAATCTGCAATATACCCAGGCGGATTCGACAGGGCTTCGAGGCAGCTCTCCAGTAGTAACTCGAGGCCG
GCAAGGCCGGATCCAGACATGATAAGATACATTGATGAGTTTGGACAAACCACAACTAGAATGCAGTGAA
AAAAATGCTTTATTTGTGAAATTTGTGATGCTATTGCTTTATTTGTAACCATTATAAGCTGCAATAAACA
AGTTAACAACAACAATTGCATTCATTTTATGTTTCAGGTTCAGGGGGAGGTGGGGAGGTTTTTTAAAGCA
AGTAAAACCTCTACAAATGTGGTATGGCTGATTATGATCCGGCTGCCTCGCGCGTTTCGGTGATGACGGT
GAAAACCTCTGACACATGCAGCTCCCGGAGACGGTCACAGCTTGTCTGTAAGCGGATGCCGGGAGCAGAC
AAGCCCGTCAGGGCGCGTCAGCGGGTGTTGGCGGGTGTCGGGGCGCAGCCATGACCGGTCGACTCTAGA
Features (pLannotate 1.2.2; 19 found; start..end, strand, type, name):
    475..2264    -  rep_origin     oriP: Epstein-Barr virus oriP replication origin (Yates et al., 2000)
   2269..2487    -  CDS            gL (fragment): GL_EBVB9 - Experimental evidence at protein level: Swiss-Prot protein existence level 1. The heterodimer glycoprotein H-glycoprotein L is required for the fusion of viral and plasma membranes leading to virus entry into the host cell. Acts as a functional inhibitor of gH and maintains gH in an inhibited form. Upon binding to host integrins, gL dissociates from gH leading to activation of the viral fusion glycoproteins gB and gH. Fusion of EBV with B-lymphocytes requires the additional receptor- binding protein gp42, which forms a complex with gH/gL. The heterodimer gH/gL targets also host EPHA
   2570..4495    -  CDS            EBNA1: Epstein-Barr nuclear antigen 1, also known as EBNA-1 crucial for latent viral infection, and for episomal amplification of vectors containing the oriP origin (Okita et al., 2013)
   4533..4877    -  CDS            BRRF2_EBVB9 (fragment): Protein inferred from homology: Swiss-Prot protein existence level 3. From Epstein-Barr virus (strain B95-8) (HHV-4) (Human herpesvirus 4).
   4880..4903    -  promoter       tet promoter (fragment): E. coli promoter for tetracycline efflux protein gene
   5016..5120    +  promoter       AmpR promoter: bla
   5121..5981    +  CDS            AmpR: β-lactamase; bla; confers resistance to ampicillin, carbenicillin, and related antibiotics
   6152..6740    +  rep_origin     ori: high-copy-number ColE1/pMB1/pBR322/pUC origin of replication
   6930..7274    -  CDS            TcR (fragment): tetracycline efflux protein; tet; confers resistance to tetracycline
   7357..7502    +  promoter       HSV TK promoter: herpes simplex virus thymidine kinase promoter
   7542..8567    +  CDS            HygR: aminoglycoside phosphotransferase from E. coli; aph(4)-Ia; confers resistance to hygromycin
   8632..8680    +  polyA_signal   HSV TK poly(A) signal: herpes simplex virus thymidine kinase polyadenylation signal (Cole and Stacy, 1985)
   8880..9104    +  CDS            gH (fragment): GH_HHV11 - Experimental evidence at protein level: Swiss-Prot protein existence level 1. The heterodimer glycoprotein H-glycoprotein L is required for the fusion of viral and plasma membranes leading to virus entry into the host cell. Following initial binding to host receptor, membrane fusion is mediated by the fusion machinery composed of gB and the heterodimer gH/gL. May also be involved in the fusion between the virion envelope and the outer nuclear membrane during virion morphogenesis. From Human herpesvirus 1 (strain 17) (HHV-1) (Human herpes simplex virus 1).
   9333..9712    +  enhancer       CMV enhancer: human cytomegalovirus immediate early enhancer
   9714..9913    +  promoter       CMV promoter: human cytomegalovirus (CMV) immediate early promoter
  10010..12511   +  CDS            env: ENV_HV1Y2 - Experimental evidence at protein level: Swiss-Prot protein existence level 1. [Transmembrane protein gp41]: Acts as a class I viral fusion protein. Under the current model, the protein has at least 3 conformational states: pre-fusion native state, pre-hairpin intermediate state, and post-fusion hairpin state. During fusion of viral and target intracellular membranes, the coiled coil regions (heptad repeats) assume a trimer-of-hairpins structure, positioning the fusion peptide in close proximity to the C-terminal region of the ectodomain. The formation of this structure appears to d
  12540..12674   -  polyA_signal   SV40 poly(A) signal: SV40 polyadenylation signal
  12697..12779   -  CDS            large T antigen (fragment): large T antigen from SV40 (simian virus 40)
  12782..12822   +  CDS            rop (fragment): Rop protein, which maintains plasmids at low copy number; rop
