[The description below was written by a language model from this plasmid's Addgene catalogue record and pLannotate feature annotations shown in this document.]
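Description:
pCEP4-25711gp160-QES.c02 is a 12.9 kb mammalian expression plasmid built on the Invitrogen pCEP4 episomal backbone. In E. coli it is propagated at high copy from a ColE1/pUC-type origin under ampicillin selection (AmpR with its bla promoter). In mammalian cells the backbone supplies the Epstein-Barr virus oriP origin together with an EBNA1 coding sequence. Together these allow the plasmid to replicate and persist as an extrachromosomal episome in permissive primate cells. A hygromycin resistance gene, flanked by the HSV thymidine kinase promoter and polyadenylation signal, allows selection of cells that retain it. The short annotated fragments of herpesvirus genes, TcR, rop and SV40 large T antigen look like backbone remnants of pCEP4's construction rather than functional elements.

The payload is a codon-optimized synthetic gene of about 2.6 kb encoding full-length Env (gp160) from the HIV-1 25711 isolate, cloned between NheI and XhoI sites. It is transcribed from the CMV immediate-early enhancer and promoter and is followed by an SV40 poly(A) signal. A CD5 leader sequence is fused at the N terminus, which serves as a secretion signal directing Env into the secretory pathway for cell-surface display. This "QES" variant carries the substitutions I181L and V254T and is described as having enhanced binding to the antibody PG16. According to the associated publication title, it comes from work on conformational engineering of Env based on mutational tolerance in the CD4- and PG16-bound states. The construct is therefore suited to expressing this engineered Env in cultured mammalian cells for studies of antibody and receptor binding and Env conformation.
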