Addgene plasmid #111842: pCEP4-25711gp160-QES.c02
Purpose: Mammalian expression plasmid for Env from the 25711 HIV-1 isolate; QES mutant with enhanced binding to PG16
Depositing lab: Erik Procko. Depositing organization: University of Illinois at Urbana-Champaign. Publication: Conformational engineering of HIV-1 Env based on mutational tolerance in the CD4 and PG16 bound states. Heredia JD, Park J, Choi H, Gill KS, Procko E. J Virol. 2019 Mar 20. pii: JVI.00219-19. doi: 10.1128/JVI.00219-19. PubMed 30894475.
Backbone
  Vector backbone: pCEP4
  Backbone manufacturer: Invitrogen
  Backbone size w/o insert (bp): 10393
  Total vector size (bp): 12949
  Vector type: Mammalian Expression
  Selectable markers: Hygromycin
Growth in bacteria
  Bacterial resistance: Ampicillin, 100 μg/mL
  Growth temperature: 37°C
  Growth strain: DH5alpha
  Copy number: High Copy
Gene/Insert
  Gene/Insert name: HIV-1 (25711.2) Env (alt names: gp160; Env)
  Species: Human immunodeficiency virus 1
  Insert size (bp): 2556
  Mutation: Codon-optimized synthetic gene; mutations I181L;V254T
  GenBank ID: ABL67448.1
  Promoter: CMV
  Tag / fusion protein: CD5 leader sequence (N terminal on insert)
  Cloning method: Restriction Enzyme; 5′ cloning site NheI (not destroyed); 3′ cloning site XhoI (not destroyed)
  Sequencing primers: 5′ CMV_fwd; 3′ EBV_rev
Terms and licenses: Academic/Nonprofit Terms; Industry Terms: Not Available to Industry
How to cite: pCEP4-25711gp160-QES.c02 was a gift from Erik Procko (Addgene plasmid # 111842 ; http://n2t.net/addgene:111842 ; RRID:Addgene_111842)
