>Addgene plasmid #111842 | pCEP4-25711gp160-QES.c02 | addgene partial sequence | sequence record 212727 | Addgene Partial NGS Result
GCCCTGCTTCATCCCCGTGGCCCGTTGCTCGCGTTTGCTGGCGGTGTCCCCGGAAGAAATATATTTGCAT
GTCTTTAGTTCTATGATGACACAAACCCCGCCCAGCGTCTTGTCATTGGCGAATTCGAACACGCAGATGC
AGTCGGGGCGGCGCGGTCCGAGGTCCACTTCGCATATTAAGGTGACGCGTGTGGCCTCGAACACCGAGCG
ACCCTGCAGCGACCCGCTTAACAGCGTCAACAGCGTGCCGCAGATCCCGGGGGGCAATGAGATATGAAAA
AGCCTGAACTCACCGCGACGTCTGTCGAGAAGTTTCTGATCGAAAAGTTCGACAGCGTCTCCGACCTGAT
GCAGCTCTCGGAGGGCGAAGAATCTCGTGCTTTCAGCTTCGATGTAGGAGGGCGTGGATATGTCCTGCGG
GTAAATAGCTGCGCCGATGGTTTCTACAAAGATCGTTATGTTTATCGGCACTTTGCATCGGCCGCGCTCC
CGATTCCGGAAGTGCTTGACATTGGGGAATTCAGCGAGAGCCTGACCTATTGCATCTCCCGCCGTGCACA
GGGTGTCACGTTGCAAGACCTGCCTGAAACCGAACTGCCCGCTGTTCTGCAGCCGGTCGCGGAGGCCATG
GATGCGATCGCTGCGGCCGATCTTAGCCAGACGAGCGGGTTCGGCCCATTCGGACCGCAAGGAATCGGTC
AATACACTACATGGCGTGATTTCATATGCGCGATTGCTGATCCCCATGTGTATCACTGGCAAACTGTGAT
GGACGACACCGTCAGTGCGTCCGTCGCGCAGGCTCTCGATGAGCTGATGCTTTGGGCCGAGGACTGCCCC
GAAGTCCGGCACCTCGTGCACGCGGATTTCGGCTCCAACAATGTCCTGACGGACAATGGCCGCATAACAG
CGGTCATTGACTGGAGCGAGGCGATGTTCGGGGATTCCCAATACGAGGTCGCCAACATCTTCTTCTGGAG
GCCGTGGTTGGCTTGTATGGAGCAGCAGACGCGCTACTTCGAGCGGAGGCATCCGGAGCTTGCAGGATCG
CCGCGGCTCCGGGCGTATATGCTCCGCATTGGTCTTGACCAACTCTATCAGAGCTTGGTTGACGGCAATT
TCGATGATGCAGCTTGGGCGCAGGGTCGATGCGACGCAATCGTCCGATCCGGAGCCGGGACTGTCGGGCG
TACACAAATCGCCCGCAGAAGCGCGGCCGTCTGGACCGATGGCTGTGTAGAAGTACTCGCCGATAGTGGA
AACCGACGCCCCAGCACTCGTCCGGATCGGGAGATGGGGGAGGCTAACTGAAACACGGAAGGAGACAATA
CCGGAAGGAACCCGCGCTATGACGGCAATAAAAAGACAGAATAAAACGCACGGGTGTTGGGTCGTTTGTT
CATAAACGCGGGGTTCGGTCCCAGGGCTGGCACTCTGTCGATACCCCACCGAGACCCCATTGGGGCCAAT
ACGCCCGCGTTTCTTCCTTTTCCCCACCCCACCCCCCAAGTTCGGGTGAAGGCCCAGGGCTCGCAGCCAA
CGTCGGGGCGGCAGGCCCTGCCATAGCCACTGGCCCCGTGGGTTAGGGACGGGGTCCCCCATGGGGAATG
GTTTATGGTTCGTGGGGGTTATTATTTTGGGCGTTGCGTGGGGTCAGGTCCACGACTGGACTGAGCAGAC
AGACCCATGGTTTTTGGATGGCCTGGGCATGGACCGCATGTACTGGCGCGACACGAACACCGGGCGTCTG
TGGCTGCCAAACACCCCCGACCCCCAAAAACCACCGCGCGGATTTCTGGCGTGCCAAGCTAGTCGACCAA
TTCTCATGTTTGACAGCTTATCATCGCAGATCCGGGCAACGTTGTTGCCATTGCTGCAGGCGCAGAACTG
GTAGGTATGGAAGATCTATACATTGAATCAATATTGGCAATTAGCCATATTAGTCATTGGTTATATAGCA
TAAATCAATATTGGCTATTGGCCATTGCATACGTTGTATCTATATCATAATATGTACATTTATATTGGCT
CATGTCCAATATGACCGCCATGTTGACATTGATTATTGACTAGTTATTAATAGTAATCAATTACGGGGTC
ATTAGTTCATAGCCCATATATGGAGTTCCGCGTTACATAACTTACGGTAAATGGCCCGCCTGGCTGACCG
CCCAACGACCCCCGCCCATTGACGTCAATAATGACGTATGTTCCCATAGTAACGCCAATAGGGACTTTCC
ATTGACGTCAATGGGTGGAGTATTTACGGTAAACTGCCCACTTGGCAGTACATCAAGTGTATCATATGCC
AAGTCCGCCCCCTATTGACGTCAATGACGGTAAATGGCCCGCCTGGCATTATGCCCAGTACATGACCTTA
CGGGACTTTCCTACTTGGCAGTACATCTACGTATTAGTCATCGCTATTACCATGGTGATGCGGTTTTGGC
AGTACACCAATGGGCGTGGATAGCGGTTTGACTCACGGGGATTTCCAAGTCTCCACCCCATTGACGTCAA
TGGGAGTTTGTTTTGGCACCAAAATCAACGGGACTTTCCAAAATGTCGTAATAACCCCGCCCCGTTGACG
CAAATGGGCGGTAGGCGTGTACGGTGGGAGGTCTATATAAGCAGAGCTCGTTTAGTGAACCGTCAGATCT
CTAGAAGCTGGGTACCAGCTGCTAGCGCCACCATGCCTATGGGGAGCCTCCAACCCCTGGCTACACTCTA
TTTGCTTGGTATGCTCGTAGCCAGTGTCTTGGCTAATCTCTGGGTCACAGTATATTATGGTGTACCCGTA
TGGAAGGAAGCTAAGACCACCCTCTTCTGTGCGTCTGACGCGAAGGGCTACGACAAGGAAGTTCACAATG
TTTGGGCTACTCACGCATGTGTTCCGACTGATCCCAACCCGCAAGAGATGCCTCTGGAGAATGTTACCGA
GAATTTCAATATGTGGGAAAATGACATGGTGAATCAAATGCACGAAGATGTGATCAGTCTGTGGGATGAG
TCCTTGAAGCCTTGCGTCAAACTGACCCCTCTGTGCGTAACTTTGAACTGCACGGATGTTAATAAAAATG
TTTCCTCTTCCGACACGGATAACTACAAAGAGACTATGAAGGAGCGGAAAAATTGCACGTTCAATATGAC
GACAGAGCTTCGCGACAAGAACCAGAAGAAATATGCCCTTTTCTATAAGCTCGACCTGGTCCCACTGGAT
GATAATGACAATGCGTCATACCGGCTTATAAATTGCAATACGAGCACGCTGACTCAGGCCTGCCCAAAGG
TTAGTTTTGACCCTATACCGATCCACTACTGTGCCCCTGCAGGGTACGCAATTCTCAAATGCAAGAATAA
AACCTTCAATGGGATAGGGCCGTGTAACAAGGTTTCAACCGTTCAATGCACGCATGGAATAAAGCCGACC
GTATCTACACAACTTTTGCTTAACGGGAGTCTTGCGGAAGAGGACATTGTTATTCGCTCAGAGAACATAA
CCGATAATGCGAAAACAATAATCGTACACCTCAATGAGTCCGTGGAGATCGTTTGCATCCGCCCTAATAA
TAACACTCGGAAATCTATTAGGATAGGTCCAGGCCAAACCTTTTACGCGACGGGTGATATAGTTGGGGAC
ATCCGCCAGGCATACTGCAATATCTCAGAGGGGAAATGGAATAAGACTCTCCAGCGGGTATCTGAGAAGC
TGGCTGAGCACTTCCCGAACAGTACAATTAACTTCAATAGCTCAAGCGGGGGTGACCTGGAGATTACGAC
GCATTCTTTCAATTGTGGCGGGGAATTTTTCTATTGCAATACGTCTGGCCTCTTCAACGGAACCTATATG
AACAATGATACGAAGAGCAATGACACAAAGTCTAACAGTTCATCAATCATCACGATCCCATGTCGCATTA
AGCAAATTATCAACATGTGGCAAGAAGTCGGACGCGCGGTATACGCACCACCCATCGCCGGTAACATTAC
TTGTAAATCCAACATTACGGGCATTCTTCTGACTAGGGATGGTGGGAGAGGCGAAGAAGTGAAAAATGAT
ACCGAGACATTTAGGCCAGGAGGGGGCAACATGAAAGACAATTGGAGGAGTGAGCTTTATAAATACAAAG
TAGTTGAAATCAAGCCCCTCGGAGTGGCACCAACCGCCGCCAAGCGCAGAGTCGTCGAGAGAGAAAAGAG
GGCAGTAGGACTTGGGGCGGTGCTCCTTGGATTTCTTGGGGCAGCCGGGAGTACGATGGGCGCAGCTTCC
ATCACTTTGACGGTTCAGGCGCGACAACTCCTCTCTGGAATTGTTCAACAGCAGTCTAACTTGCTCCGGG
CCATTGAGGCGCAGCAGCACATGTTGCAGCTCACCGTGTGGGGTATTAAGCAGCTCCAAGCTAGGGTACT
TGCCATCGAGCGGTATCTTAAGGATCAACAGCTCCTCGGAATTTGGGGGTGTTCCGGTAAGCTTATTTGC
ACAACAGCGGTCCCCTGGAACTCCAGTTGGTCTAATAAGAATCAAACTGAGATATGGGACAAGATGACTT
GGATGCAATGGGATAGAGAGATTTCAAATTATACGGACACTATATACCGCCTTCTTGAAGATAGCCAAAA
CCAACAGGAAAAGAATGAGAAGGACCTTTTGGAACTTGACAAGTGGCAGAACCTTTGGAGTTGGTTCAAC
ATAACTAACTGGCTCTGGTACATAAGAATATTCATAATGATTGTAGGGGGCTTGATAGGCTTGCGAATAA
TATTCGCGGTTCTGTCAATCGTAAACCGCGTACGACAAGGATATTCACCGTTGTCTTTTCAGACCCTCGC
GCCGAATCCTCGGGGATTGGACCGCCTGGGGCGGATTGAAGAAGAGGGAGGGAAAGAGGACAGGAACAGA
TCCATTCGACTTGTCCACGGTTTTCTTGCGCTTGCGTGGGACGATTTGCGGTCACTCTGTCTGTTTAGCT
ACCACCGGCTCAGAGACCTTATCTTGCTCATTGCGCGCGCTGTTGAATTGCTGGGTCAACGCGGGTGGGA
AGCGCTTAAATATCTCGCGGGGATAGTTCAATATTGGGGTCTTGAATTGAAAAAATCCGCAGTATCACTG
TTCGATACCATAGCGATTGCCGTCGCAGAGAGAACTGACCGAATAATAGGGTTGATACAGGGCATCTGCC
GCGCAATCTGCAATATACCCAGGCGGATTCGACAGGGCTTCGAGGCAGCTCTCCAGTAGTAACTCGAGGC
CGGCAAGGCCGGATCCAGACATGATAAGATACATTGATGAGTTTGGACAAACCACAACTAGAATGCAGTG
AAAAAAATGCTTTATTTGTGAAATTTGTGATGCTATTGCTTTATTTGTAACCATTATAAGCTGCAATAAA
CAAGTTAACAACAACAATTGCATTCATTTTATGTTTCAGGTTCAGGGGGAGGTGTGGGAGGTTTTTTAAA
GCAAGTAAAACCTCTACAAATGTGGTATGGCTGATTATGATCCGGCTGCCTCGCGCGTTTCGGTGATGAC
GGTGAAAACCTCTGACACATGCAGCTCCCGGAGACGGTCACAGCTTGTCTGTAAGCGGATGCCGGGAGCA
GACAAGCCCGTCAGGGCGCGTCAGCGGGTGTTGGCGGGTGTCGGGGCGCAGCCATGAGGTCGACTCTAGA
GGATCGATCCCCGCCCCGGACGAACTAAACCTGACTACGACATCTCTGCCCCTTCTTCGCGGGGCAGTGC
ATGTAATCCCTTCAGTTGGTTGGTACAACTTGCCAACTGGGCCCTGTTCCACATGTGACACGGGGGGGGA
CCAAACACAAAGGGGTTCTCTGACTGTAGTTGACATCCTTATAAATGGATGTGCACATTTGCCAACACTG
AGTGGCTTTCATCCTGGAGCAGACTTTGCAGTCTGTGGACTGCAACACAACATTGCCTTTATGTGTAACT
CTTGGCTGAAGCTCTTACACCAATGCTGGGGGACATGTACCTCCCAGGGGCCCAGGAAGACTACGGGAGG
CTACACCAACGTCAATCAGAGGGGCCTGTGTAGCTACCGATAAGCGGACCCTCAAGAGGGCATTAGCAAT
AGTGTTTATAAGGCCCCCTTGTTAACCCTAAACGGGTAGCATATGCTTCCCGGGTAGTAGTATATACTAT
CCAGACTAACCCTAATTCAATAGCATATGTTACCCAACGGGAAGCATATGCTATCGAATTAGGGTTAGTA
AAAGGGTCCTAAGGAACAGCGATATCTCCCACCCCATGAGCTGTCACGGTTTTATTTACATGGGGTCAGG
ATTCCACGAGGGTAGTGAACCATTTTAGTCACAAGGGCAGTGGCTGAAGATCAAGGAGCGGGCAGTGAAC
TCTCCTGAATCTTCGCCTGCTTCTTCATTCTCCTTCGTTTAGCTAATAGAATAACTGCTGAGTTGTGAAC
AGTAAGGTGTATGTGAGGTGCTCGAAAACAAGGTTTCAGGTGACGCCCCCAGAATAAAATTTGGACGGGG
GGTTCAGTGGTGGCATTGTGCTATGACACCAATATAACCCTCACAAACCCCTTGGGCAATAAATACTAGT
GTAGGAATGAAACATTCTGAATATCTTTAACAATAGAAATCCATGGGGTGGGGACAAGCCGTAAAGACTG
GATGTCCATCTCACACGAATTTATGGCTATGGGCAACACATAATCCTAGTGCAATATGATACTGGGGTTA
TTAAGATGTGTCCCAGGCAGGGACCAAGACAGGTGAACCATGTTGTTACACTCTATTTGTAACAAGGGGA
AAGAGAGTGGACGCCGACAGCAGCGGACTCCACTGGTTGTCTCTAACACCCCCGAAAATTAAACGGGGCT
CCACGCCAATGGGGCCCATAAACAAAGACAAGTGGCCACTCTTTTTTTTGAAATTGTGGAGTGGGGGCAC
GCGTCAGCCCCCACACGCCGCCCTGCGGTTTTGGACTGTAAAATAAGGGTGTAATAACTTGGCTGATTGT
AACCCCGCTAACCACTGCGGTCAAACCACTTGCCCACAAAACCACTAATGGCACCCCGGGGAATACCTGC
ATAAGTAGGTGGGCGGGCCAAGATAGGGGCGCGATTGCTGCGATCTGGAGGACAAATTACACACACTTGC
GCCTGAGCGCCAAGCACAGGGTTGTTGGTCCTCATATTCACGAGGTCGCTGAGAGCACGGTGGGCTAATG
TTGCCATGGGTAGCATATACTACCCAAATATCTGGATAGCATATGCTATCCTAATCTATATCTGGGTAGC
ATAGGCTATCCTAATCTATATCTGGGTAGCATATGCTATCCTAATCTATATCTGGGTAGTATATGCTATC
CTAATTTATATCTGGGTAGCATAGGCTATCCTAATCTATATCTGGGTAGCATATGCTATCCTAATCTATA
TCTGGGTAGTATATGCTATCCTAATCTGTATCCGGGTAGCATATGCTATCCTAATAGAGATTAGGGTAGT
ATATGCTATCCTAATTTATATCTGGGTAGCATATACTACCCAAATATCTGGATAGCATATGCTATCCTAA
TCTATATCTGGGTAGCATATGCTATCCTAATCTATATCTGGGTAGCATAGGCTATCCTAATCTATATCTG
GGTAGCATATGCTATCCTAATCTATATCTGGGTAGTATATGCTATCCTAATTTATATCTGGGTAGCATAG
GCTATCCTAATCTATATCTGGGTAGCATATGCTATCCTAATCTATATCTGGGTAGTATATGCTATCCTAA
TCTGTATCCGGGTAGCATATGCTATCCTCATGCATATACAGTCAGCATATGATACCCAGTAGTAGAGTGG
GAGTGCTATCCTTTGCATATGCCGCCACCTCCCAAGGGGGCGTGAATTTTCGCTGCTTGTCCTTTTCCTG
CTGGTTGCTCCCATTCTTAGGTGAATTTAAGGAGGCCAGGCTAAAGCCGTCGCATGTCTGATTGCTCACC
AGGTAAATGTCGCTAATGTTTTCCAACGCGAGAAGGTGTTGAGCGCGGAGCTGAGTGACGTGACAACATG
GGTATGCCCAATTGCCCCATGTTGGGAGGACGAAAATGGTGACAAGACAGATGGCCAGAAATACACCAAC
AGCACGCATGATGTCTACTGGGGATTTATTCTTTAGTGCGGGGGAATACACGGCTTTTAATACGATTGAG
GGCGTCTCCTAACAAGTTACATCACTCCTGCCCTTCCTCACCCTCATCTCCATCACCTCCTTCATCTCCG
TCATCTCCGTCATCACCCTCCGCGGCAGCCCCTTCCACCATAGGTGGAAACCAGGGAGGCAAATCTACTC
CATCGTCAAAGCTGCACACAGTCACCCTGATATTGCAGGTAGGAGCGGGCTTTGTCATAACAAGGTCCTT
AATCGCATCCTTCAAAACCTCAGCAAATATATGAGTTTGTAAAAAGACCATGAAATAACAGACAATGGAC
TCCCTTAGCGGGCCAGGTTGTGGGCCGGGTCCAGGGGCCATTCCAAAGGGGAGACGACTCAATGGTGTAA
GACGACATTGTGGAATAGCAAGGGCAGTTCCTCGCCTTAGGTTGTAAAGGGAGGTCTTACTACCTCCATA
TACGAACACACCGGCGACCCAAGTTCCTTCGTCGGTAGTCCTTTCTACGTGACTCCTAGCCAGGAGAGCT
CTTAAACCTTCTGCAATGTTCTCAAATTTCGGGTTGGAACCTCCTTGACCACGATGCTTTCCAAACCACC
CTCCTTTTTTGCGCCTGCCTCCATCACCCTGACCCCGGGGTCCAGTGCTTGGGCCTTCTCCTGGGTCATC
TGCGGGGCCCTGCTCTATCGCTCCCGGGGGCACGTCAGGCTCACCATCTGGGCCACCTTCTTGGTGGTAT
TCAAAATAATCGGCTTCCCCTACAGGGTGGAAAAATGGCCTTCTACCTGGAGGGGGCCTGCGCGGTGGAG
ACCCGGATGATGATGACTGACTACTGGGACTCCTGGGCCTCTTTTCTCCACGTCCACGACCTCTCCCCCT
GGCTCTTTCACGACTTCCCCCCCTGGCTCTTTCACGTCCTCTACCCCGGCGGCCTCCACTACCTCCTCGA
CCCCGGCCTCCACTACCTCCTCGACCCCGGCCTCCACTGCCTCCTCGACCCCGGCCTCCACCTCCTGCTC
CTGCCCCTCCTGCTCCTGCCCCTCCTCCTGCTCCTGCCCCTCCTGC
